>Addgene plasmid #170586 | p663-UBC-miniTurbo-V5-RIOK2_IDG-K | addgene full sequence | sequence record 341656 | Addgene NGS Result
CACGGTGCGCCTCGCCACCCGCGACGACGTCCCCAGGGCCGTACGCACCCTCGCCGCCGCGTTCGCCGAC
TACCCCGCCACGCGCCACACCGTCGATCCGGACCGCCACATCGAGCGGGTCACCGAGCTGCAAGAACTCT
TCCTCACGCGCGTCGGGCTCGACATCGGCAAGGTGTGGGTCGCGGACGACGGCGCCGCGGTGGCGGTCTG
GACCACGCCGGAGAGCGTCGAAGCGGGGGCGGTGTTCGCCGAGATCGGCCCGCGCATGGCCGAGTTGAGC
GGTTCCCGGCTGGCCGCGCAGCAACAGATGGAAGGCCTCCTGGCGCCGCACCGGCCCAAGGAGCCCGCGT
GGTTCCTGGCCACCGTCGGCGTCTCGCCCGACCACCAGGGCAAGGGTCTGGGCAGCGCCGTCGTGCTCCC
CGGAGTGGAGGCGGCCGAGCGCGCCGGGGTGCCCGCCTTCCTGGAGACCTCCGCGCCCCGCAACCTCCCC
TTCTACGAGCGGCTCGGCTTCACCGTCACCGCCGACGTCGAGGTGCCCGAAGGACCGCGCACCTGGTGCA
TGACCCGCAAGCCCGGTGCCTGACGCCCGCCCCACGACCCGCAGCGCCCGACCGAAAGGAGCGCACGACC
CCATGCATCTCGAGGGCCCGGTACCTTTAAGACCAATGACTTACAAGGCAGCTGTAGATCTTAGCCACTT
TTTAAAAGAAAAGGGGGGACTGGAAGGGCTAGCTCACTCCCAACGAAGACAAGATCTGCTTTTTGCTTGT
ACTGGGTCTCTCTGGTTAGACCAGATCTGAGCCTGGGAGCTCTCTGGCTAACTAGGGAACCCACTGCTTA
AGCCTCAATAAAGCTTGCCTTGAGTGCTTCAAGTAGTGTGTGCCCGTCTGTTGTGTGACTCTGGTAACTA
GAGATCCCTCAGACCCTTTTAGTCAGTGTGGAAAATCTCTAGCAGTAGTAGTTCATGTCATCTTATTATT
CAGTATTTATAACTTGCAAAGAAATGAATATCAGAGAGTGAGAGGAACTTGTTTATTGCAGCTTATAATG
GTTACAAATAAAGCAATAGCATCACAAATTTCACAAATAAAGCATTTTTTTCACTGCATTCTAGTTGTGG
TTTGTCCAAACTCATCAATGTATCTTATCATGTCTGGCTCTAGCTATCCCGCCCCTAACTCCGCCCATCC
CGCCCCTAACTCCGCCCAGTTCCGCCCATTCTCCGCCCCATGGCTGACTAATTTTTTTTATTTATGCAGA
GGCCGAGGCCGCCTCGGCCTCTGAGCTATTCCAGAAGTAGTGAGGAGGCTTTTTTGGAGGCCTAGGGACG
TACCCAATTCGCCCTATAGTGAGTCGTATTACGCGCGCTCACTGGCCGTCGTTTTACAACGTCGTGACTG
GGAAAACCCTGGCGTTACCCAACTTAATCGCCTTGCAGCACATCCCCCTTTCGCCAGCTGGCGTAATAGC
GAAGAGGCCCGCACCGATCGCCCTTCCCAACAGTTGCGCAGCCTGAATGGCGAATGGG
[124 nt withheld, positions 1529-1652]
C
[91 nt withheld, positions 1654-1744]
A
[49 nt withheld, positions 1746-1794]
CCTTTGACGTTGGAGTCCACGTTCTTT
[37 nt withheld, positions 1822-1858]
ACCCTATCTCGGTCTATTCTTTTGATTTATAAGGGATTTTGCCGATTTCGGCCTATTGGTTAAAAAATGA
GCTGATTTAACAAAAATTTAACGCGAATTTTAACAAAATATTAACGCTTACAATTTAGGTGGCACTTTTC
GGGGAAATGTGCGCGGAACCCCTATTTGTTTATTTTTCTAAATACATTCAAATATGTATCCGCTCATGAG
ACAATAACCCTGATAAATGCTTCAATAATATTGAAAAAGGAAGAGTATGAGTATTCAACATTTCCGTGTC
GCCCTTATTCCCTTTTTTGCGGCATTTTGCCTTCCTGTTTTTGCTCACCCAGAAACGCTGGTGAAAGTAA
AAGATGCTGAAGATCAGTTGGGTGCACGAGTGGGTTACATCGAACTGGATCTCAACAGCGGTAAGATCCT
TGAGAGTTTTCGCCCCGAAGAACGTTTTCCAATGATGAGCACTTTTAAAGTTCTGCTATGTGGCGCGGTA
TTATCCCGTATTGACGCCGGGCAAGAGCAACTCGGTCGCCGCATACACTATTCTCAGAATGACTTGGTTG
AGTACTCACCAGTCACAGAAAAGCATCTTACGGATGGCATGACAGTAAGAGAATTATGCAGTGCTGCCAT
AACCATGAGTGATAACACTGCGGCCAACTTACTTCTGACAACGATCGGAGGACCGAAGGAGCTAACCGCT
TTTTTGCACAACATGGGGGATCATGTAACTCGCCTTGATCGTTGGGAACCGGAGCTGAATGAAGCCATAC
CAAACGACGAGCGTGACACCACGATGCCTGTAGCAATGGCAACAACGTTGCGCAAACTATTAACTGGCGA
ACTACTTACTCTAGCTTCCCGGCAACAATTAATAGACTGGATGGAGGCGGATAAAGTTGCAGGACCACTT
CTGCGCTCGGCCCTTCCGGCTGGCTGGTTTATTGCTGATAAATCTGGAGCCGGTGAGCGTGGGTCTCGCG
GTATCATTGCAGCACTGGGGCCAGATGGTAAGCCCTCCCGTATCGTAGTTATCTACACGACGGGGAGTCA
GGCAACTATGGATGAACGAAATAGACAGATCGCTGAGATAGGTGCCTCACTGATTAAGCATTGGTAACTG
TCAGACCAAGTTTACTCATATATACTTTAGATTGATTTAAAACTTCATTTTTAATTTAAAAGGATCTAGG
TGAAGATCCTTTTTGATAATCTCATGACCAAAATCCCTTAACGTGAGTTTTCGTTCCACTGAGCGTCAGA
CCCCGTAGAAAAGATCAAAGGATCTTCTTGAGATCCTTTTTTTCTGCGCGTAATCTGCTGCTTGCAAACA
AAAAAACCACCGCTACCAGCGGTGGTTTGTTTGCCGGATCAAGAGCTACCAACTCTTTTTCCGAAGGTAA
CTGGCTTCAGCAGAGCGCAGATACCAAATACTGTTCTTCTAGTGTAGCCGTAGTTAGGCCACCACTTCAA
GAACTCTGTAGCACCGCCTACATACCTCGCTCTGCTAATCCTGTTACCAGTGGCTGCTGCCAGTGGCGAT
AAGTCGTGTCTTACCGGGTTGGACTCAAGACGATAGTTACCGGATAAGGCGCAGCGGTCGGGCTGAACGG
GGGGTTCGTGCACACAGCCCAGCTTGGAGCGAACGACCTACACCGAACTGAGATACCTACAGCGTGAGCT
ATGAGAAAGCGCCACGCTTCCCGAAGGGAGAAAGGCGGACAGGTATCCGGTAAGCGGCAGGGTCGGAACA
GGAGAGCGCACGAGGGAGCTTCCAGGGGGAAACGCCTGGTATCTTTATAGTCCTGTCGGGTTTCGCCACC
TCTGACTTGAGCGTCGATTTTTGTGATGCTCGTCAGGGGGGCGGAGCCTATGGAAAAACGCCAGCAACGC
GGCCTTTTTACGGTTCCTGGCCTTTTGCTGGCCTTTTGCTCACATGTTCTTTCCTGCGTTATCCCCTGAT
TCTGTGGATAACCGTATTACCGCCTTTGAGTGAGCTGATACCGCTCGCCGCAGCCGAACGACCGAGCGCA
GCGAGTCAGTGAGCGAGGAAGCGGAAGAGCGCCCAATACGCAAACCGCCTCTCCCCGCGCGTTGGCCGAT
TCATTAATGCAGCTGGCACGACAGGTTTCCCGACTGGAAAGCGGGCAGTGAGCGCAACGCAATTAATGTG
AGTTAGCTCACTCATTAGGCACCCCAGGCTTTACACTTTATGCTTCCGGCTCGTATGTTGTGTGGAATTG
TGAGCGGATAACAATTTCACACAGGAAACAGCTATGACCATGATTACGCCAAGCGCGCAATTAACCCTCA
CTAAAGGGAACAAAAGCTGGAGCTGCAAGCTTAATGTAGTCTTATGCAATACTCTTGTAGTCTTGCAACA
TGGTAACGATGAGTTAGCAACATGCCTTACAAGGAGAGAAAAAGCACCGTGCATGCCGATTGGTGGAAGT
AAGGTGGTACGATCGTGCCTTATTAGGAAGGCAACAGACGGGTCTGACATGGATTGGACGAACCACTGAA
TTGCCGCATTGCAGAGATATTGTATTTAAGTGCCTAGCTCGATACATAAACGGGTCTCTCTGGTTAGACC
AGATCTGAGCCTGGGAGCTCTCTGGCTAACTAGGGAACCCACTGCTTAAGCCTCAATAAAGCTTGCCTTG
AGTGCTTCAAGTAGTGTGTGCCCGTCTGTTGTGTGACTCTGGTAACTAGAGATCCCTCAGACCCTTTTAG
TCAGTGTGGAAAATCTCTAGCAGTGGCGCCCGAACAGGGACTTGAAAGCGAAAGGGAAACCAGAGGAGCT
CTCTCGACGCAGGACTCGGCTTGCTGAAGCGCGCACGGCAAGAGGCGAGGGGCGGCGACTGGTGAGTACG
CCAAAAATTTTGACTAGCGGAGGCTAGAAGGAGAGAGATGGGTGCGAGAGCGTCAGTATTAAGCGGGGGA
GAATTAGATCGCGATGGGAAAAAATTCGGTTAAGGCCAGGGGGAAAGAAAAAATATAAATTAAAACATAT
AGTATGGGCAAGCAGGGAGCTAGAACGATTCGCAGTTAATCCTGGCCTGTTAGAAACATCAGAAGGCTGT
AGACAAATACTGGGACAGCTACAACCATCCCTTCAGACAGGATCAGAAGAACTTAGATCATTATATAATA
CAGTAGCAACCCTCTATTGTGTGCATCAAAGGATAGAGATAAAAGACACCAAGGAAGCTTTAGACAAGAT
AGAGGAAGAGCAAAACAAAAGTAAGACCACCGCACAGCAAGCGGCCGCTGATCTTCAGACCTGGAGGAGG
AGATATGAGGGACAATTGGAGAAGTGAATTATATAAATATAAAGTAGTAAAAATTGAACCATTAGGAGTA
GCACCCACCAAGGCAAAGAGAAGAGTGGTGCAGAGAGAAAAAAGAGCAGTGGGAATAGGAGCTTTGTTCC
TTGGGTTCTTGGGAGCAGCAGGAAGCACTATGGGCGCAGCGTCAATGACGCTGACGGTACAGGCCAGACA
ATTATTGTCTGGTATAGTGCAGCAGCAGAACAATTTGCTGAGGGCTATTGAGGCGCAACAGCATCTGTTG
CAACTCACAGTCTGGGGCATCAAGCAGCTCCAGGCAAGAATCCTGGCTGTGGAAAGATACCTAAAGGATC
AACAGCTCCTGGGGATTTGGGGTTGCTCTGGAAAACTCATTTGCACCACTGCTGTGCCTTGGAATGCTAG
TTGGAGTAATAAATCTCTGGAACAGATTTGGAATCACACGACCTGGATGGAGTGGGACAGAGAAATTAAC
AATTACACAAGCTTAATACACTCCTTAATTGAAGAATCGCAAAACCAGCAAGAAAAGAATGAACAAGAAT
TATTGGAATTAGATAAATGGGCAAGTTTGTGGAATTGGTTTAACATAACAAATTGGCTGTGGTATATAAA
ATTATTCATAATGATAGTAGGAGGCTTGGTAGGTTTAAGAATAGTTTTTGCTGTACTTTCTATAGTGAAT
AGAGTTAGGCAGGGATATTCACCATTATCGTTTCAGACCCACCTCCCAACCCCGAGGGGACCCGACAGGC
CCGAAGGAATAGAAGAAGAAGGTGGAGAGAGAGACAGAGACAGATCCATTCGATTAGTGAACGGATCTCG
ACGGTATCGGTTAACTTTTAAAAGAAAAGGGGGGATTGGGGGGTACAGTGCAGGGGAAAGAATAGTAGAC
ATAATAGCAACAGACATACAAACTAAAGAATTACAAAAACAAATTACAAAATTCAAAATTTTATCGTCCA
GTGTGGTGGAATTCTGCAGATATCACAACTTTGTATAGAAAAGTTGGCCTCCGCGCCGGGTTTTGGCGCC
TCCCGCGGGCGCCCCCCTCCTCACGGCGAGCGCTGCCACGTCAGACGAAGGGCGCAGCGAGCGTCCTGAT
CCTTCCGCCCGGACGCTCAGGACAGCGGCCCGCTGCTCATAAGACTCGGCCTTAGAACCCCAGTATCAGC
AGAAGGACATTTTAGGACGGGACTTGGGTGACTCTAGGGCACTGGTTTTCTTTCCAGAGAGCGGAACAGG
CGAGGAAAAGTAGTCCCTTCTCGGCGATTCTGCGGAGGGATCTCCGTGGGGCGGTGAACGCCGATGATTA
TATAAGGACGCGCCGGGTGTGGCACAGCTAGTTCCGTCGCAGCCGGGATTTGGGTCGCGGTTCTTGTTTG
TGGATCGCTGTGATCGTCACTTGGTGAGTAGCGGGCTGCTGGGCTGGCCGGGGCTTTCGTGGCCGCCGGG
CCGCTCGGTGGGACGGAAGCGTGTGGAGAGACCGCCAAGGGCTGTAGTCTGGGTCCGCGAGCAAGGTTGC
CCTGAACTGGGGGTTGGGGGGAGCGCAGCAAAATGGCGGCTGTTCCCGAGTCTTGAATGGAAGACGCTTG
TGAGGCGGGCTGTGAGGTCGTTGAAACAAGGTGGGGGGCATGGTGGGCGGCAAGAACCCAAGGTCTTGAG
GCCTTCGCTAATGCGGGAAAGCTCTTATTCGGGTGAGATGGGCTGGGGCACCATCTGGGGACCCTGACGT
GAAGTTTGTCACTGACTGGAGAACTCGGTTTGTCGTCTGTTGCGGGGGCGGCAGTTATGGCGGTGCCGTT
GGGCAGTGCACCCGTACCTTTGGGAGCGCGCGCCCTCGTCGTGTCGTGACGTCACCCGTTCTGTTGGCTT
ATAATGCAGGGTGGGGCCACCTGCCGGTAGGTGTGCGGTAGGCTTTTCTCCGTCGCAGGACGCAGGGTTC
GGGCCTAGGGTAGGCTCTCCTGAATCGACAGGCGCCGGACCTCTGGTGAGGGGAGGGATAAGTGAGGCGT
CAGTTTCTTTGGTCGGTTTTATGTACCTATCTTCTTAAGTAGCTGAAGCTCCGGTTTTGAACTATGCGCT
CGGGGTTGGCGAGTGTGTTTTGTGAAGTTTTTTAGGCACCTTTTGAAATGTAATCATTTGGGTCAATATG
TAATTTTCAGTGTTAGACTAGTAAATTGTCCGCTAAATTCTGGCCGTTTTTGGCTTTTTTGTTAGACGGC
CAACTTTTGTATACAAAGTGGGCCACCATGGGAATCCCGCTGCTGAACGCTAAACAGATTCTGGGACAGC
TGGACGGCGGGAGCGTGGCAGTCCTGCCTGTGGTCGACTCCACCAATCAGTACCTGCTGGATCGAATCGG
CGAGCTGAAGAGTGGGGATGCTTGCATTGCAGAATATCAGCAGGCAGGGAGAGGAAGCAGAGGGAGGAAA
TGGTTCTCTCCTTTTGGAGCTAACCTGTACCTGAGTATGTTTTGGCGCCTGAAGCGGGGACCAGCAGCAA
TCGGCCTGGGCCCGGTCATCGGAATTGTCATGGCAGAAGCGCTGCGAAAGCTGGGAGCAGACAAGGTGCG
AGTCAAATGGCCCAATGACCTGTATCTGCAGGATAGAAAGCTGGCAGGCATCCTGGTGGAGCTGGCCGGA
ATAACAGGCGATGCTGCACAGATCGTCATTGGCGCCGGGATTAACGTGGCTATGAGGCGCGTGGAGGAAA
GCGTGGTCAATCAGGGCTGGATCACACTGCAGGAAGCAGGGATTAACCTGGACAGGAATACTCTGGCCGC
TATGCTGATCCGAGAGCTGCGGGCAGCCCTGGAACTGTTCGAGCAGGAAGGCCTGGCTCCATATCTGTCA
CGGTGGGAGAAGCTGGATAACTTCATCAATAGACCCGTGAAGCTGATCATTGGGGACAAAGAGATTTTCG
GGATTAGCCGGGGGATTGATAAACAGGGAGCCCTGCTGCTGGAACAGGACGGAGTTATCAAACCCTGGAT
GGGCGGAGAAATCAGTCTGCGGTCTGCCGAAAAGGCTAGCGGCAAGCCCATCCCCAACCCCCTGCTGGGC
CTGGACAGCACCACAAGTTTGTACAAAAAAGCAGGCTCCACCATGGGGAAAGTGAATGTGGCCAAGTTGC
GTTACATGAGCCGAGATGACTTCAGGGTCTTGACCGCGGTTGAAATGGGCATGAAGAACCATGAAATTGT
TCCCGGCAGTTTGATTGCTTCTATAGCCAGCCTTAAACATGGTGGCTGTAATAAAGTTTTAAGAGAATTA
GTGAAACATAAACTCATAGCTTGGGAGCGTACCAAAACTGTCCAGGGCTATCGGTTGACAAATGCAGGAT
ATGATTACCTAGCTTTGAAAACACTTTCTTCTAGGCAAGTAGTTGAGTCTGTTGGAAACCAGATGGGTGT
TGGCAAAGAATCAGATATTTACATTGTTGCAAATGAAGAAGGACAACAATTTGCATTAAAGCTTCACAGA
CTAGGAAGAACCTCGTTTCGAAATTTGAAAAACAAACGCGATTATCATAAATATAGGCACAATGTGTCAT
GGCTATATTTATCTCGTCTCTCTGCCATGAAGGAATTTGCCTATATGAAGGCATTGTATGAGAGGAAATT
TCCAGTTCCAAAGCCAATTGATTACAATCGTCATGCAGTGGTCATGGAACTCATAAATGGTTATCCACTA
TGTCAGATACACCATGTTGAAGATCCTGCATCAGTATATGATGAAGCTATGGAACTAATTGTCAAACTTG
CAAATCATGGGCTGATTCATGGAGATTTTAATGAATTTAATCTCATTTTGGATGAAAGTGACCATATCAC
CATGATTGATTTTCCACAGATGGTTTCAACTTCTCATCCCAATGCTGAGTGGTATTTTGACAGAGATGTT
AAATGCATTAAAGATTTCTTTATGAAACGTTTCAGCTACGAAAGTGAGCTTTTTCCAACTTTTAAGGATA
TCAGGAGAGAAGACACTCTTGATGTGGAGGTTTCTGCCAGTGGCTACACAAAGGAAATGCAGGCAGATGA
TGAACTGCTTCATCCATTAGGTCCAGATGATAAAAATATTGAAACAAAAGAGGGATCTGAATTCTCATTT
TCAGATGGAGAAGTGGCAGAAAAAGCAGAGGTTTACGGGTCAGAAAATGAAAGTGAACGGAACTGTCTAG
AAGAATCAGAGGGCTGCTATTGCAGATCATCTGGAGACCCTGAACAAATAAAGGAAGACAGTTTATCAGA
AGAGAGTGCTGATGCACGGAGTTTTGAAATGACTGAATTCAATCAAGCTTTAGAAGAAATAAAAGGGCAG
GTTGTTGAAAACAACTCTGTAACTGAATTTTCTGAGGAGAAAAACAGAACTGAAAATTACAACAGGCAAG
ATGGTCAGAGAGTTCAAGGAGGAGTCCCTGCTGGCTCTGACGAGTATGAAGATGAATGCCCTCATCTAAT
TGCCTTGTCGTCATTAAATAGAGAATTCAGGCCTTTCAGAGATGAAGAAAATGTGGGAGCTATGAATCAG
TATAGAACAAGAACTCTGAGTATCACTTCTTCAGGCAGTGCTGTAAGCTGTTCAACAATTCCTCCAGAAC
TGGTGAAACAGAAGGTGAAACGTCAGTTGACAAAACAGCAAAAATCAGCTGTCAGACGTCGATTGCAGAA
AGGAGAAGCAAATATATTTACCAAGCAACGTAGGGAAAACATGCAAAATATCAAATCAAGTTTGGAAGCA
GCCAGCTTTTGGGGAGAATAGGACCCAGCTTTCTTGTACAAAGTGGTGATATCCAGCACAGTGGCGGCCG
CTCGACAATCAACCTCTGGATTACAAAATTTGTGAAAGATTGACTGGTATTCTTAACTATGTTGCTCCTT
TTACGCTATGTGGATACGCTGCTTTAATGCCTTTGTATCATGCTATTGCTTCCCGTATGGCTTTCATTTT
CTCCTCCTTGTATAAATCCTGGTTGCTGTCTCTTTATGAGGAGTTGTGGCCCGTTGTCAGGCAACGTGGC
GTGGTGTGCACTGTGTTTGCTGACGCAACCCCCACTGGTTGGGGCATTGCCACCACCTGTCAGCTCCTTT
CCGGGACTTTCGCTTTCCCCCTCCCTATTGCCACGGCGGAACTCATCGCCGCCTGCCTTGCCCGCTGCTG
GACAGGGGCTCGGCTGTTGGGCACTGACAATTCCGTGGTGTTGTCGGGGAAGCTGACGTCCTTTCCATGG
CTGCTCGCCTGTGTTGCCACCTGGATTCTGCGCGGGACGTCCTTCTGCTACGTCCCTTCGGCCCTCAATC
CAGCGGACCTTCCTTCCCGCGGCCTGCTGCCGGCTCTGCGGCCTCTTCCGCGTCTTCGCCTTCGCCCTCA
GACGAGTCGGATCTCCCTTTGGGCCGCCTCCCCGCCTGGAATTCTACCGGGTAGGGGAGGCGCTTTTCCC
AAGGCAGTCTGGAGCATGCGCTTTAGCAGCCCCGCTGGGCACTTGGCGCTACACAAGTGGCCTCTGGCCT
CGCACACATTCCACATCCACCGGTAGGCGCCAACCGGCTCCGTTCTTTGGTGGCCCCTTCGCGCCACCTT
CTACTCCTCCCCTAGTCAGGAAGTTCCCCCCCGCCCCGCAGCTCGCGTCGTGCAGGACGTGACAAATGGA
AGTAGCACGTCTCACTAGTCTCGTGCAGATGGACAGCACCGCTGAGCAATGGAAGCGGGTAGGCCTTTGG
GGCAGCGGCCAATAGCAGCTTTGCTCCTTCGCTTTCTGGGCTCAGAGGCTGGGAAGGGGTGGGTCCGGGG
GCGGGCTCAGGGGCGGGCTCAGGGGCGGGGCGGGCGCCCGAAGGTCCTCCGGAGGCCCGGCATTCTGCAC
GCTTCAAAAGCGCACGTCTGCCGCGCTGTTCTCCTCTTCCTCATCTCCGGGCCTTTCGACCTGCAGCCCA
AGCTTACCATGACCGAGTACAAGCC
Features (pLannotate 1.2.2; 32 found; start..end, strand, type, name):
    651..788     +  CDS            nef (fragment): NEF_HV1LA - Experimental evidence at protein level: Swiss-Prot protein existence level 1. Extracellular Nef protein targets CD4(+) T-lymphocytes for apoptosis by interacting with CXCR4 surface receptors. From Human immunodeficiency virus type 1 group M subtype B (isolate Lai) (HIV-1).
    774..954     +  LTR            5' LTR (truncated): truncated 5' long terminal repeat (LTR) from HIV-1
   1026..1147    +  polyA_signal   SV40 poly(A) signal: SV40 polyadenylation signal
   1187..1322    +  rep_origin     SV40 ori: SV40 origin of replication
   1343..1361    -  promoter       T7 promoter: promoter for bacteriophage T7 RNA polymerase
   1369..1524    +  CDS            lacZα (fragment): LacZα fragment of β-galactosidase; lacZ fragment
   1529..1957    +  rep_origin     f1 ori (sequence partly withheld): f1 bacteriophage origin of replication; arrow indicates direction of (+) strand synthesis
   2010..2114    +  promoter       AmpR promoter: bla
   2115..2975    +  CDS            AmpR: β-lactamase; bla; confers resistance to ampicillin, carbenicillin, and related antibiotics
   3146..3734    +  rep_origin     ori: high-copy-number ColE1/pMB1/pBR322/pUC origin of replication
   3917..4009    +  CDS            lacI (fragment): lac repressor; lacI; The lac repressor binds to the lac operator to inhibit transcription in E. coli. This inhibition can be relieved by adding lactose or isopropyl-β-D-thiogalactopyranoside (IPTG).
   4022..4043    +  protein_bind   CAP binding site: CAP binding activates transcription in the presence of cAMP. E. coli catabolite activator protein
   4058..4088    +  promoter       lac promoter: promoter for the E. coli lac operon
   4092..4114    +  protein_bind   lac operator (fragment): The lac repressor binds to the lac operator to inhibit transcription in E. coli. This inhibition can be relieved by adding lactose or isopropyl-β-D-thiogalactopyranoside (IPTG). lac repressor encoded by lacI
   4157..4175    +  promoter       T3 promoter: promoter for bacteriophage T3 RNA polymerase
   4203..4429    +  promoter       RSV promoter: Rous sarcoma virus enhancer/promoter
   4430..4610    +  LTR            5' LTR (truncated): truncated 5' long terminal repeat (LTR) from HIV-1
   4657..4782    +  misc_feature   HIV-1 Ψ: packaging signal of human immunodeficiency virus type 1
   4766..5129    +  CDS            HIV-1 gag (fragment): gag protein from human immunodeficiency virus 1; gag
   5275..5508    +  misc_feature   RRE: The Rev response element (RRE) of HIV-1 allows for Rev-dependent mRNA export from the nucleus to the cytoplasm.
   5885..5985    +  CDS            Rev (fragment): human immunodeficiency virus 1 (HIV-1) Rev protein; rev; enhances nuclear export of unspliced and incompletely spliced viral mRNAs
   6004..6120    +  misc_feature   cPPT/CTS: central polypurine tract and central termination sequence of HIV-1
   6154..6174    +  protein_bind   attB4: mutant version of attB; core recombination site for the Gateway® BP reaction BP Clonase™
   6174..7385    +  promoter       UbC promoter: human ubiquitin C promoter
   7389..7407    -  protein_bind   attB5 (fragment): mutant version of attB; core recombination site for the Gateway® BP reaction BP Clonase™
   7422..8192    +  CDS            miniTurbo: N-terminally truncated mutant of the E. coli biotin ligase BioID engineered for improved catalytic efficiency (Branon et al., 2018)
   8241..8265    +  protein_bind   attB1: mutant version of attB; recombination site for the Gateway® BP reaction BP Clonase™
   8271..9926    +  CDS            RIOK2: RIOK2_HUMAN - Also known as RIO2 From Homo sapiens (Human).
   9931..9955    -  protein_bind   attB2: mutant version of attB; recombination site for the Gateway® BP reaction BP Clonase™
   9985..10573   +  misc_feature   WPRE: woodchuck hepatitis virus posttranscriptional regulatory element
  10587..11086   +  promoter       PGK promoter: mouse phosphoglycerate kinase 1 promoter
  11107..583     +  CDS            PuroR (across the origin): puromycin N-acetyltransferase; pac from Streptomyces alboniger; confers resistance to puromycin
