[The description below was written by a language model from this plasmid's Addgene catalogue record and pLannotate feature annotations shown in this document.]
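Description:
p663-UBC-miniTurbo-V5-RIOK2_IDG-K is a lentiviral mammalian expression plasmid built on the pDest663 Gateway destination backbone. It carries human RIOK2 (RIO2), an understudied kinase, fused at its N-terminus to miniTurbo-V5. It is propagated in E. coli under ampicillin selection (AmpR). The feature table shows a ColE1/pUC-type origin, although the catalogue lists the plasmid as low copy, and an f1 ori is also present. The viral framework has a third-generation layout. An RSV promoter drives a truncated HIV-1 5' LTR, followed by the Ψ packaging signal, a gag fragment, the RRE for Rev-dependent RNA export and the cPPT/CTS. A second truncated LTR lies downstream of the cargo (annotated as a 5' LTR but occupying the 3' position), followed by an SV40 poly(A) signal and SV40 ori.

The payload was assembled by multisite Gateway recombination, which left attB4, attB5, attB1 and attB2 scars between the modules. The human ubiquitin C promoter drives miniTurbo, an N-terminally truncated, engineered E. coli biotin ligase with improved catalytic efficiency. The RIOK2 coding sequence follows the attB1 junction in frame. The V5 epitope named in the catalogue is not separately annotated in the feature table, but a gap between miniTurbo and attB1 could accommodate it. A WPRE downstream of the fusion enhances transcript expression, and a separate mouse PGK promoter drives puromycin N-acetyltransferase for selecting transduced cells.

The construct was made within an NIH program on understudied druggable proteins. It is intended for proximity-dependent biotinylation proteomics, in which the fusion biotinylates proteins near RIOK2 so they can be captured and identified to map protein-proximity networks. According to the depositor, inserts were checked by restriction digestion and only partial sequencing.
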