Addgene plasmid #170586: p663-UBC-miniTurbo-V5-RIOK2_IDG-K
Purpose: Gateway destination clone of RIOK2 (human) tagged with N-terminal miniTurbo-V5 for generating protein-proximity networks using proximity-dependent biotinylation proteomics
Depositing lab: Ben Major. Depositing organization: Washington University in Saint Louis.
Backbone
  Vector backbone: pDest663
  Backbone manufacturer: PEL
  Backbone size w/o insert (bp): 9019
  Vector type: Mammalian Expression, Lentiviral ; Gateway Destination
  Selectable markers: Puromycin
Growth in bacteria
  Bacterial resistance: Ampicillin, 100 μg/mL
  Growth temperature: 30°C
  Growth strain: DH10B
  Copy number: Low Copy
Gene/Insert
  Gene/Insert name: miniTurbo-V5-RIOK2 (alt name: miniTurbo-V5)
  Species: H. sapiens (human)
  Entrez Gene: RIOK2 (a.k.a. RIO2)
  Promoter: Ubiquitin
  Tag / fusion protein: miniTurbo-V5 (N terminal on insert)
  Cloning method: Gateway Cloning
  Sequencing primers: 5′ TGAAGCTCCGGTTTTGAACT; 3′ AATAGACCCGTGAAGCTGATC
Terms and licenses: Academic/Nonprofit Terms; Industry Terms: Not Available to Industry
Depositor comments: These plasmids were generated as part of the Illuminating the Druggable Genome (IDG) program sponsored by the NIH Common Fund. The goal of this program is to identify, gather, and distribute information and resources for proteins that currently are not well-studied yet belong to commonly drug-targeted protein families: protein kinases, non-olfactory G-protein coupled receptors (GPCRs), and ion channels. The IDG program is designed to develop fundamental research tools for understudied proteins, elucidate their function, and disseminate the IDG-related resources and data to the greater scientific community. These lentiviral gateway destination plasmids were generated, as part of the Kinase-Data and Resource Generating Center (DRGC), using the single fragment or multisite gateway cloning technology. They were used for generating proteomics-based protein-interaction and protein-proximity networks that can be accessed through the kinase-DRGC website https://darkkinome.org/. Each plasmid has either an N- or C-terminal fusion protein (Flag/ V5/V5-miniTurbo/V5-TurboID/miniTurbo-V5/TurboID-V5) tagged understudied kinase driven under either a CMV or Ubiquitin (UBC) promoter. All inserts in the pENTR plasmids used to generate the deposited destination plasmids were end-sequenced and insert size validated prior to multi-site gateway cloning. The combined insert size of the single fragment or three fragment destination plasmids were confirmed by restriction digestion (BsrGI, and EcoRV for pDest667; BsrGI, EcoRV, and BstZ17I for pDest663; and BsrGI for pHAGE) and all plasmids were partially sequenced to ensure in-frame ORFs and fusion tags.
How to cite: p663-UBC-miniTurbo-V5-RIOK2_IDG-K was a gift from Ben Major (Addgene plasmid # 170586 ; http://n2t.net/addgene:170586 ; RRID:Addgene_170586)
